>Addgene plasmid #29210 | pEMS1413 | addgene partial sequence | sequence record 39585 | EGFP-N 5'-CGTCGCCGTCCAGCTCGACCAG-3'
CATGGTGGCGGAAGTTCCTATACCTTTTGAAGAATAGGAACTTCGGCGCGCCACGCGTGGCCGGCCCCGC
AGCTGGGTCACGCTCGGTCCCGCTGGGGGCGCGGCTGGGGGACGCCCGGTTGGGGTTGGGGTGGGGCGGG
GCCTCAGGGGGTCCGCCCTCAGGCCGCACCCCCAGACCACGCCTGCGGCCGTGCCCCGTTGCCTCCAGAT
GTGGGGTGCAGTCCCTGCAGGCGCGCCGGGTGGGAGGGATGGGGGCGGCTGGAGTCTCAGCGGGGTGAGA
GGGGGGCGAGGGCAGGGTTTCGAGCTGGGGACAAGCTGGGGTAAGGTGGGGTGCCGGCTGATGGGCTCTG
AGGGCGGGGCTGGGGTGCTGAGCTGCAAAGGAGCTTTTTGGGAGCAGATTGTAGGGGCAGACTGGGAGGT
GAGCTGGGGTGAGCGTGGGGGCCGGCTGACGGTGGGCTGGGATGCAGGCTGGAGAGACTTGGGGAACTTC
CGTCCAGGCTCAGGGGCAGAGGGTGGGGGTAGACCGGGGAGGGAGCTGAGGTGAGGATGAAGCGCTGGCT
GATGATG
