>Addgene plasmid #29210 | pEMS1413 | addgene partial sequence | sequence record 39717 | pEMS1307-fwd 5'-ccgcacgtctaagaaaccat-3'
AAAATAGGCGTATCACGAGGCCCTTTCGTCTTCAAGAATTAATTCCGATCATATTCAATAACCCTTAATG
AATTCGAGCTCCTAGGCCGGCCCTGGTGACAAAGCGAGACTCTGCCTCAAAAAAAAAAAAAAAAAAAAAA
AAAAAAAAAAGACTTGAAGGTGGTGATTGGCCAAGAAGAGGCCCATAGATTTTTGGCACTGGAGGTTCCT
TGGAGGTTATCTGACCTCCATGCTCTTACCTATTCTTCATAAGGAAACAGAAATCTGGAGGTTAGAGAGG
AAGTTGCCCAACCACAGAGACCAGGGGCAGAACCGCCCAGAATCCACAGCCTCCCAAGGTCGACTGACCG
TGGCCCATGGCAGCCACTTGCCAGTCTCGTCGATGCTCTTTCTGTCAAGGAGGGGGAGAGCGCCTGTGTT
TCATTTCCAAATGACTAGCCACAAAAGCCCTTTCTGGCGGAAATGCATCTGTTTGGCTGTTTATCATCTC
TCAGTGGCGTCTGGAAGTCCCTGAGACAAAAGAAACACAGGCCGGCATGTTCTTTGTTTCCCAATGAAAC
CAACCAAAATGGATTTCTATTTTGATTCAGTTCCTGCGACCTTTACT
