[The description below was written by a language model from this plasmid's Addgene catalogue record.]
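Description:
pEMS1413 is a Pleiades Promoter Project plasmid built on the pEMS1306 backbone, a large vector of about 16.5 kb without insert. It is maintained in E. coli as a high-copy plasmid under ampicillin selection. The record supplies only catalogue fields and no feature table, so the origin of replication, any mammalian selection markers, and any other elements within this unusually large backbone are not stated.

The insert is Ple174, a roughly 3.4 kb human MiniPromoter derived from regulatory sequence of the RAMP3 gene (receptor activity modifying protein 3). It was cloned by restriction digestion into an FseI site used at both the 5′ and 3′ ends, and whether those sites remain intact is not recorded. Although the catalogue lists EGFP-NLS as a C-terminal tag on the backbone, this is best read as the reporter lying downstream of the promoter insertion site. Ple174 is therefore positioned to drive a nuclear-localised enhanced green fluorescent protein, whose nuclear localisation signal concentrates the fluorescence in nuclei and makes expressing cells easier to identify and count.

The construct belongs to a collection of compact human promoters designed to give selective, region- or cell-type-restricted expression in the brain. For this particular design the recorded outcome is negative: eGFP reporter expression was not detected in the brain or eye. pEMS1413 thus mainly documents a RAMP3-based MiniPromoter that did not yield detectable expression in those tissues, which is useful for comparison with other promoters in the set or for guiding redesign. The record lists distribution to academic and nonprofit users only.
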