Addgene plasmid #29210: pEMS1413
Purpose: Expression of the eGFP reporter gene was not detected in the brain and eye.
Depositing lab: Elizabeth Simpson. Depositing organization: University of British Columbia. Publication: A regulatory toolbox of MiniPromoters to drive selective expression in the brain. Portales-Casamar E, Swanson DJ, Liu L, de Leeuw CN, Banks KG, Ho Sui SJ, Fulton DL, Ali J, Amirabbasi M, Arenillas DJ, Babyak N, Black SF, Bonaguro RJ, Brauer E, Candido TR, Castellarin M, Chen J, Chen Y, Cheng JC, Chopra V, Docking TR, Dreolini L, D'Souza CA, Flynn EK, Glenn R, Hatakka K, Hearty TG, Imanian B, Jiang S, Khorasan-zadeh S, Komljenovic I, Laprise S, Liao NY, Lim JS, Lithwick S, Liu F, Liu J, Lu M, McConechy M, McLeod AJ, Milisavljevic M, Mis J, O'Connor K, Palma B, Palmquist DL, Schmouth JF, Swanson MI, Tam B, Ticoll A, Turner JL, Varhol R, Vermeulen J, Watkins RF, Wilson G, Wong BK, Wong SH, Wong TY, Yang GS, Ypsilanti AR, Jones SJ, Holt RA, Goldowitz D, Wasserman WW, Simpson EM. Proc Natl Acad Sci U S A. 2010 Sep 21. 107(38):16589-94. 10.1073/pnas.1009158107 PubMed 20807748.
Backbone
  Vector backbone: pEMS1306
  Backbone size w/o insert (bp): 16454
  Vector type: Pleiades Promoter Project [sic, Pleaides Plieades]
Growth in bacteria
  Bacterial resistance: Ampicillin, 100 μg/mL
  Growth temperature: 37°C
  Growth strain: DH5alpha
  Growth instructions: DH10B
  Copy number: High Copy
Gene/Insert
  Gene/Insert name: Ple174 (alt names: RAMP3; receptor activity modifying protein 3)
  Species: H. sapiens (human)
  Insert size (bp): 3430
  Entrez Gene: RAMP3
  Tag / fusion protein: EGFP-NLS (C terminal on backbone)
  Cloning method: Restriction Enzyme; 5′ cloning site FseI (unknown if destroyed); 3′ cloning site FseI (unknown if destroyed)
  Sequencing primers: 5′ Unknown
Terms and licenses: Academic/Nonprofit Terms; Industry Terms: Not Available to Industry
How to cite: pEMS1413 was a gift from Elizabeth Simpson (Addgene plasmid # 29210 ; http://n2t.net/addgene:29210 ; RRID:Addgene_29210)
